>Addgene plasmid #52992 | pHL 990 | addgene partial sequence | sequence record 84117 | GFP-F 5'-GGTCCTTCTTGAGTTTGTAAC-3'
AATAAAAGCTAGCTTGGCTGTTTTGGCGGATGAGAGAAGATTTTCAGCCTGATACAGATTAAATCAGAAC
GCAGAAGCGGTCTGATAAAACAGAATTTGCCTGGCGGCAGTAGCGCGGTGGTCCCACCTGACCCCATGCC
GAACTCAGAAGTGAAACGCCGTAGCGCCGATGGTAGTGTGGGGTCTCCCCATGCGAGAGTAGGGAACTGC
CAGGCATCAAATAAAACGAAAGGCTCAGTCGAAAGACTGGGCCTTTCGTTTTATCTGTTGTTTGTCGGTG
AACGCTCTCCTGAGTAGGACAAATCCGCCGGGAGCGGATTTGAACGTTGCGAAGCAACGGCCCGGAGGGT
GGCGGGCAGGACGCCCGCCATAAACTGCCAGG
