>Addgene plasmid #52992 | pHL 990 | addgene partial sequence | sequence record 84155 | GFP-R 5'-CCATCTAATTCAACAAGAATTGGGACAAC-3'
CGTGAAGTCTTCTCCTTTCGCATGCTATCATGAACTTTCAGCGTATTCTGACTCATAAGGTGGCTCCTAC
CCGTGATCCCTTGACGGAACATTCAAGCAAAAGCCTGGTTCCGCCGATTTATCGCTGCGGCAAATAACGC
AGCGGGTTTACGGATTTCCCCTTGTAACGAATTTCAAAATGCAAGCGTGTTGAACTGGTTCCGGTGTCGA
CAGTATCTTGTTATCCGCTCACAATGTCAATGTTATCCGCTCACATTTATGACGTCAGGTGGCACTTTTC
GGGGAAATGTGCGCGGAACCCCTATTTGTTTATTTTTCTAAATACATTCAAATATGTATCCGCTCATGAG
ACAATAACCCTGATAAATGCTTCAATAATATTGAAAAAGGAAGAGTATGAGTATTCAACATTTCCGTGTC
GCCCTTATTCCCTTTTTTGCGGCATTTTGCCTTCCTGTTTTTGCTCACCCAGAAACGCTGGTGAAAGTAA
AAGATGCTGAAGATCAGTTGGGTGCACGAGTGGGTTACATCGAACTGGATCTCAACAGCGGTAAGATCCT
TGAGAGTTTTCGCCCCGAAGAACGTTTTCCAATGATGAGCACTTTTAAAGTTCTGCTATGTGGCGCGGTA
TTATCCCGTATTGACGCCGGGCAAGAGCAACTCGGTCGCCGCATACACTATTCTCAGAATGACTTGGTTG
AGTACTCACCAGTCACAGAAAAGCATCTTACGGATGGCATGACAGTAAGAGAATTATGCAGTGCTGCCAT
AACCATGAGTGATAACACTGCGGCCAACTTACTTC
