[The description below was written by a language model from this plasmid's Addgene catalogue record.]
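Description:
pHL 990 is a high-copy bacterial expression plasmid built for synthetic-biology studies of small RNA regulation in E. coli. It is selected with ampicillin. The backbone is an in-house design listed as unknown, so the record does not state the origin of replication, and no feature table is available to confirm terminators or other backbone elements.

The plasmid carries three separate expression units that together reconstitute an sRNA–target–competitor circuit. The first places the E. coli small RNA DsrA under pLtetO-1, a synthetic promoter repressed by TetR and therefore tunable with tetracycline-type inducers in a suitable host. The second expresses the small RNA RyhB (written "RhyB" in the record), annotated as the competitor, from a promoter called pCon, presumably constitutive. The third is the reporter. A fragment of rpoS spanning −150 to +30 bp relative to the start codon is fused at its C-terminal end to gfp and driven by pLlacO-1, a LacI-repressed, IPTG-responsive promoter. This fragment includes part of the 5′ leader and the first codons of rpoS, the region through which DsrA is known to activate rpoS translation by base pairing with the help of the RNA chaperone Hfq.

Because the sRNA and its target mRNA are on independently controlled promoters, GFP fluorescence can be used to read out DsrA-dependent regulation at chosen expression levels while a second Hfq-binding sRNA is co-expressed. The associated work concerns disruption of sRNA signalling through competition for Hfq, which fits this design: the plasmid tests whether RyhB diminishes DsrA's effect on the rpoS::gfp fusion.
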