Addgene plasmid #52992: pHL 990
Purpose: pLtetO-1:DsrA, pCon:RhyB, pLlacO-1:rpoS::gfp
Depositing lab: Han Lim. Depositing organization: University of California, Berkeley. Publication: Disruption of small RNA signaling caused by competition for Hfq. Hussein R, Lim HN. Proc Natl Acad Sci U S A. 2011 Jan 18;108(3):1110-5. doi: 10.1073/pnas.1010082108. Epub 2010 Dec 28. PubMed 21189298.
Backbone
  Vector backbone: unknown
  Backbone manufacturer: Lim lab
  Vector type: Bacterial Expression, Synthetic Biology
Growth in bacteria
  Bacterial resistance: Ampicillin, 100 μg/mL
  Growth temperature: 37°C
  Growth strain: DH5alpha
  Copy number: High Copy
Gene/Insert 1
  Gene/Insert name: DsrA sRNA
  Species: E.coli
  Promoter: pLtetO-1
  Cloning method: Unknown
  Sequencing primers: 5′ unknown; 3′ AspTerm ACTGCTCACAAGAAAAAAGGCACG
Gene/Insert 2
  Gene/Insert name: RhyB sRNA (competitor)
  Species: E. coli
  Promoter: pCon
  Cloning method: Unknown
  Sequencing primers: 5′ unknown
Gene/Insert 3
  Gene/Insert name: rpoS (alt name: target mRNA)
  Species: E. coli
  Mutation: includes −150 to +30 bp relative to start codon
  Promoter: pLlacO-1
  Tag / fusion protein: gfp (C terminal on insert)
  Cloning method: Unknown
  Sequencing primers: 5′ unknown; 3′ GFP-R
Terms and licenses: Academic/Nonprofit Terms; Industry Terms: Not Available to Industry
How to cite: pHL 990 was a gift from Han Lim (Addgene plasmid # 52992 ; http://n2t.net/addgene:52992 ; RRID:Addgene_52992)
